Addgene plasmid #146408: pRSFDuetG-HsDCP1a_539-582 (MCSII)-mut1_G
Purpose: Bacterial Expression of HsDCP1a_539-582-mut1
Depositing lab: Elisa Izaurralde. Depositing organization: Max Planck Institute for Developmental Biology. Publication: DCP1 forms asymmetric trimers to assemble into active mRNA decapping complexes in metazoa. Tritschler F, Braun JE, Motz C, Igreja C, Haas G, Truffault V, Izaurralde E, Weichenrieder O. Proc Natl Acad Sci U S A. 2009 Dec 22. 106(51):21591-6. 10.1073/pnas.0909871106 PubMed 19966221.
Backbone
  Vector backbone: Unknown
  Vector type: Bacterial Expression
Growth in bacteria
  Bacterial resistance: Kanamycin, 50 μg/mL
  Growth temperature: 37°C
  Growth strain: DH5alpha
  Copy number: Low Copy
Gene/Insert
  Gene/Insert name: HsDCP1a_539-582-mut1
  Species: H. sapiens (human)
  Entrez Gene: DCP1A (a.k.a. HSA275986, Nbla00360, SMAD4IP1, SMIF)
  Cloning method: Unknown
Terms and licenses: Academic/Nonprofit Terms; Industry Terms: Not Available to Industry
Depositor comments: ORF extracted from NCBI: AY146651.1. Plasmids from this collection were made available to the research community and donated after the lab closed. Please note that the sequence provided by the depositing laboratory may be theoretical/predicted or based on Sanger sequencing results. There may be discrepancies between sequencing results obtained by Addgene and the depositor sequence. If an Addgene verified sequence is not available, please contact before placing your order to request that our lab fully sequence the plasmid.
How to cite: pRSFDuetG-HsDCP1a_539-582 (MCSII)-mut1_G was a gift from Elisa Izaurralde (Addgene plasmid # 146408 ; http://n2t.net/addgene:146408 ; RRID:Addgene_146408)
