[The description below was written by a language model from this plasmid's Addgene catalogue record and pLannotate feature annotations shown in this document.]
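Description:
pRSFDuetG-HsDCP1a_539-582 (MCSII)-mut1_G is a 4.6 kb bacterial expression plasmid for producing a mutated C-terminal fragment of human DCP1a, an mRNA decapping factor, in E. coli. The catalogue lists the backbone as unknown, but the name and the annotated features point to an RSFDuet-type dual-cassette vector. It carries the RSF1030 origin, which is compatible with other common replicons and so allows co-transformation with additional expression plasmids. It also has a kanamycin resistance gene (aph(3')-Ia) for selection and a lacI gene with its own promoter to supply lac repressor.

Two T7 promoter/lac operator units are present, so transcription depends on T7 RNA polymerase and is inducible with IPTG. The first unit, which spans the sequence origin, is followed by a T7 gene 10 ribosome binding site but has no annotated coding sequence, so the first cloning site appears to be empty. The second unit (MCSII) drives a Schistosoma japonicum glutathione S-transferase coding sequence directly followed by the DCP1a fragment covering residues 539–582, giving an N-terminal GST fusion suited to affinity purification and pull-down experiments. The annotation tool matched this fragment to the pig orthologue, but the record states that the insert is human. A partial S-tag sequence and the T7 terminator lie downstream; whether the S-tag is translated as part of the fusion is not stated.

The record does not say which substitutions make up "mut1". The associated study concerns DCP1 trimerization in the assembly of metazoan decapping complexes, so the construct probably serves as a mutant version of that C-terminal region for biochemical or structural work. The short TcR and SET1 fragment annotations are probably incidental matches.
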