Features (pLannotate 1.2.2; 19 found; start..end, strand, type, name):
      3..27      +  protein_bind   lac operator: The lac repressor binds to the lac operator to inhibit transcription in E. coli. This inhibition can be relieved by adding lactose or isopropyl-β-D-thiogalactopyranoside (IPTG). lac repressor encoded by lacI
     42..64      +  RBS            RBS: efficient ribosome binding site from bacteriophage T7 gene 10 (Olins and Rangwala, 1989)
    244..262     +  promoter       T7 promoter: promoter for bacteriophage T7 RNA polymerase
    263..287     +  protein_bind   lac operator: The lac repressor binds to the lac operator to inhibit transcription in E. coli. This inhibition can be relieved by adding lactose or isopropyl-β-D-thiogalactopyranoside (IPTG). lac repressor encoded by lacI
    333..986     +  CDS            GST26_SCHJA: Experimental evidence at protein level: Swiss-Prot protein existence level 1. GST isoenzymes appear to play a central role in the parasite detoxification system. Other functions are also suspected including a role in increasing the solubility of haematin in the parasite gut. From Schistosoma japonicum (Blood fluke).
    987..1163    +  CDS            DCP1A (fragment): DCP1A_PIG - Also known as SMIF. Experimental evidence at protein level: Swiss-Prot protein existence level 1. Necessary for the degradation of mRNAs, both in normal mRNA turnover and in nonsense-mediated mRNA decay. Removes the 7-methyl guanine cap structure from mRNA molecules, yielding a 5'-phosphorylated mRNA fragment and 7m-GDP. Contributes to the transactivation of target genes after stimulation by TGFB1. From Sus scrofa (Pig).
   1185..1226    +  CDS            S-Tag (fragment): affinity and epitope tag derived from pancreatic ribonuclease A
   1256..1273    +  CDS            SET1 (fragment): solubility-enhancement tag derived from T7 phage gene 10B
   1281..1328    +  terminator     T7 terminator: transcription terminator for bacteriophage T7 RNA polymerase
   1492..1549    +  promoter       AmpR promoter (fragment): bla
   1558..2373    -  CDS            KanR: aminoglycoside phosphotransferase; aph(3')-Ia; confers resistance to kanamycin in bacteria or G418 (Geneticin®) in eukaryotes
   2374..2465    -  promoter       AmpR promoter: bla
   2481..3230    -  rep_origin     RSF ori: Plasmids containing the RSF 1030 origin of replication can be propagated in E. coli cells that contain additional plasmids with compatible origins.
   3313..3377    -  CDS            TcR (fragment): tetracycline efflux protein; tet; confers resistance to tetracycline
   3392..3413    -  protein_bind   CAP binding site: CAP binding activates transcription in the presence of cAMP. E. coli catabolite activator protein
   3426..4508    -  CDS            lacI: lac repressor; lacI; The lac repressor binds to the lac operator to inhibit transcription in E. coli. This inhibition can be relieved by adding lactose or isopropyl-β-D-thiogalactopyranoside (IPTG).
   4509..4586    -  promoter       lacI promoter: lacI
   4594..4629    -  CDS            TcR (fragment): tetracycline efflux protein; tet; confers resistance to tetracycline
   4632..2       +  promoter       T7 promoter (across the origin): promoter for bacteriophage T7 RNA polymerase
>Addgene plasmid #146408 | pRSFDuetG-HsDCP1a_539-582 (MCSII)-mut1_G | depositor full sequence | sequence record 288853 | Full Sequence
GGGGAATTGTGAGCGGATAACAATTCCCCTGTAGAAATAATTTTGTTTAACTTTAATAAGGAGATATACC
ATGGGCAGCAGCCATCACCATCATCACCACAGCGCGGGTCTGGAAGTTCTGTTCCAGGGGCCCCAGGATC
CGAATTCGAGCTCGGCGCGCCTGCAGGTCGACAAGCTTGCGGCCGCATAATGCTTAAGTCGAACAGAAAG
TAATCGTATTGTACACGGCCGCATAATCGAAATTAATACGACTCACTATAGGGGAATTGTGAGCGGATAA
CAATTCCCCATCTTAGTATATTAGTTAAGTATAAGAAGGAGATATACATAATATGTCCCCTATACTAGGT
TATTGGAAAATTAAGGGCCTTGTGCAACCCACTCGACTTCTTTTGGAATATCTTGAAGAAAAATATGAAG
AGCATTTGTATGAGCGCGATGAAGGTGATAAATGGCGAAACAAAAAGTTTGAATTGGGTTTGGAGTTTCC
CAATCTTCCTTATTATATTGATGGTGATGTTAAATTAACACAGTCTATGGCCATCATACGTTATATAGCT
GACAAGCACAACATGTTGGGTGGTTGTCCAAAAGAGCGTGCAGAGATTTCAATGCTTGAAGGAGCGGTTT
TGGATATTAGATACGGTGTTTCGAGAATTGCATATAGTAAAGACTTTGAAACTCTCAAAGTTGATTTTCT
TAGCAAGCTACCTGAAATGCTGAAAATGTTCGAAGATCGTTTATGTCATAAAACATATTTAAATGGTGAT
CATGTAACCCATCCTGACTTCATGTTGTATGACGCTCTTGATGTTGTTTTATACATGGACCCAATGTGCC
TGGATGCGTTCCCAAAATTAGTTTGTTTTAAAAAACGTATTGAAGCTATCCCACAAATTGATAAGTACTT
GAAATCCAGCAAGTATATAGCATGGCCTTTGCAGGGCTGGCAAGCCACGTTTGGTGGTGGCGACCATCCT
CCAAAATCGGATCTGGAAGTTCTGTTCCAGGGGCCCAGTCAGAGAAAGCCTTCCATTATTCTCAGCAAGT
CTCAGCTCCAGGATACATTAATACATTCCATAAAGAATGATTCCAGCCGCCTCAGTACATCCCATGAAGT
CTACTTGCAGGTTCTGACCAAGAACAAAGACAACCACAACCTATGAGGTACCCTCGAGTCTGGTAAAGAA
ACCGCTGCTGCGAAATTTGAACGCCAGCACATGGACTCGTCTACTAGCGCAGCTTAATTAACCTAGGCTG
CTGCCACCGCTGAGCAATAACTAGCATAACCCCTTGGGGCCTCTAAACGGGTCTTGAGGGGTTTTTTGCT
GAAACCTCAGGCATTTGAGAAGCACACGGTCACACTGCTTCCGGTAGTCAATAAACCGGTAAACCAGCAA
TAGACATAAGCGGCTATTTAACGACCCTGCCCTGAACCGACGACAAGCTGACGACCGGGTCTCCGCAAGT
GGCACTTTTCGGGGAAATGTGCGCGGAACCCCTATTTGTTTATTTTTCTAAATACATTCAAATATGTATC
CGCTCATGAATTAATTCTTAGAAAAACTCATCGAGCATCAAATGAAACTGCAATTTATTCATATCAGGAT
TATCAATACCATATTTTTGAAAAAGCCGTTTCTGTAATGAAGGAGAAAACTCACCGAGGCAGTTCCATAG
GATGGCAAGATCCTGGTATCGGTCTGCGATTCCGACTCGTCCAACATCAATACAACCTATTAATTTCCCC
TCGTCAAAAATAAGGTTATCAAGTGAGAAATCACCATGAGTGACGACTGAATCCGGTGAGAATGGCAAAA
GTTTATGCATTTCTTTCCAGACTTGTTCAACAGGCCAGCCATTACGCTCGTCATCAAAATCACTCGCATC
AACCAAACCGTTATTCATTCGTGATTGCGCCTGAGCGAGACGAAATACGCGGTCGCTGTTAAAAGGACAA
TTACAAACAGGAATCGAATGCAACCGGCGCAGGAACACTGCCAGCGCATCAACAATATTTTCACCTGAAT
CAGGATATTCTTCTAATACCTGGAATGCTGTTTTCCCGGGGATCGCAGTGGTGAGTAACCATGCATCATC
AGGAGTACGGATAAAATGCTTGATGGTCGGAAGAGGCATAAATTCCGTCAGCCAGTTTAGTCTGACCATC
TCATCTGTAACATCATTGGCAACGCTACCTTTGCCATGTTTCAGAAACAACTCTGGCGCATCGGGCTTCC
CATACAATCGATAGATTGTCGCACCTGATTGCCCGACATTATCGCGAGCCCATTTATACCCATATAAATC
AGCATCCATGTTGGAATTTAATCGCGGCCTAGAGCAAGACGTTTCCCGTTGAATATGGCTCATACTCTTC
CTTTTTCAATATTATTGAAGCATTTATCAGGGTTATTGTCTCATGAGCGGATACATATTTGAATGTATTT
AGAAAAATAAACAAATAGGCATGCAGCGCTCTTCCGCTTCCTCGCTCACTGACTCGCTACGCTCGGTCGT
TCGACTGCGGCGAGCGGTGTCAGCTCACTCAAAAGCGGTAATACGGTTATCCACAGAATCAGGGGATAAA
GCCGGAAAGAACATGTGAGCAAAAAGCAAAGCACCGGAAGAAGCCAACGCCGCAGGCGTTTTTCCATAGG
CTCCGCCCCCCTGACGAGCATCACAAAAATCGACGCTCAAGCCAGAGGTGGCGAAACCCGACAGGACTAT
AAAGATACCAGGCGTTTCCCCCTGGAAGCTCCCTCGTGCGCTCTCCTGTTCCGACCCTGCCGCTTACCGG
ATACCTGTCCGCCTTTCTCCCTTCGGGAAGCGTGGCGCTTTCTCATAGCTCACGCTGTTGGTATCTCAGT
TCGGTGTAGGTCGTTCGCTCCAAGCTGGGCTGTGTGCACGAACCCCCCGTTCAGCCCGACCGCTGCGCCT
TATCCGGTAACTATCGTCTTGAGTCCAACCCGGTAAGACACGACTTATCGCCACTGGCAGCAGCCATTGG
TAACTGATTTAGAGGACTTTGTCTTGAAGTTATGCACCTGTTAAGGCTAAACTGAAAGAACAGATTTTGG
TGAGTGCGGTCCTCCAACCCACTTACCTTGGTTCAAAGAGTTGGTAGCTCAGCGAACCTTGAGAAAACCA
CCGTTGGTAGCGGTGGTTTTTCTTTATTTATGAGATGATGAATCAATCGGTCTATCAAGTCAACGAACAG
CTATTCCGTTACTCTAGATTTCAGTGCAATTTATCTCTTCAAATGTAGCACCTGAAGTCAGCCCCATACG
ATATAAGTTGTAATTCTCATGTTAGTCATGCCCCGCGCCCACCGGAAGGAGCTGACTGGGTTGAAGGCTC
TCAAGGGCATCGGTCGAGATCCCGGTGCCTAATGAGTGAGCTAACTTACATTAATTGCGTTGCGCTCACT
GCCCGCTTTCCAGTCGGGAAACCTGTCGTGCCAGCTGCATTAATGAATCGGCCAACGCGCGGGGAGAGGC
GGTTTGCGTATTGGGCGCCAGGGTGGTTTTTCTTTTCACCAGTGAGACGGGCAACAGCTGATTGCCCTTC
ACCGCCTGGCCCTGAGAGAGTTGCAGCAAGCGGTCCACGCTGGTTTGCCCCAGCAGGCGAAAATCCTGTT
TGATGGTGGTTAACGGCGGGATATAACATGAGCTGTCTTCGGTATCGTCGTATCCCACTACCGAGATGTC
CGCACCAACGCGCAGCCCGGACTCGGTAATGGCGCGCATTGCGCCCAGCGCCATCTGATCGTTGGCAACC
AGCATCGCAGTGGGAACGATGCCCTCATTCAGCATTTGCATGGTTTGTTGAAAACCGGACATGGCACTCC
AGTCGCCTTCCCGTTCCGCTATCGGCTGAATTTGATTGCGAGTGAGATATTTATGCCAGCCAGCCAGACG
CAGACGCGCCGAGACAGAACTTAATGGGCCCGCTAACAGCGCGATTTGCTGGTGACCCAATGCGACCAGA
TGCTCCACGCCCAGTCGCGTACCGTCTTCATGGGAGAAAATAATACTGTTGATGGGTGTCTGGTCAGAGA
CATCAAGAAATAACGCCGGAACATTAGTGCAGGCAGCTTCCACAGCAATGGCATCCTGGTCATCCAGCGG
ATAGTTAATGATCAGCCCACTGACGCGTTGCGCGAGAAGATTGTGCACCGCCGCTTTACAGGCTTCGACG
CCGCTTCGTTCTACCATCGACACCACCACGCTGGCACCCAGTTGATCGGCGCGAGATTTAATCGCCGCGA
CAATTTGCGACGGCGCGTGCAGGGCCAGACTGGAGGTGGCAACGCCAATCAGCAACGACTGTTTGCCCGC
CAGTTGTTGTGCCACGCGGTTGGGAATGTAATTCAGCTCCGCCATCGCCGCTTCCACTTTTTCCCGCGTT
TTCGCAGAAACGTGGCTGGCCTGGTTCACCACGCGGGAAACGGTCTGATAAGAGACACCGGCATACTCTG
CGACATCGTATAACGTTACTGGTTTCACATTCACCACCCTGAATTGACTCTCTTCCGGGCGCTATCATGC
CATACCGCGAAAGGTTTTGCGCCATTCGATGGTGTCCGGGATCTCGACGCTCTCCCTTATGCGACTCCTG
CATTAGGAAATTAATACGACTCACTATA
